>Addgene plasmid #65042 | pRRL-MHCK7-GCaMP6 | addgene full sequence | sequence record 417806 | Addgene NGS Result
AGCTTAATGTAGTCTTATGCAATACTCTTGTAGTCTTGCAACATGGTAACGATGAGTTAGCAACATGCCT
TACAAGGAGAGAAAAAGCACCGTGCATGCCGATTGGTGGAAGTAAGGTGGTACGATCGTGCCTTATTAGG
AAGGCAACAGACGGGTCTGACATGGATTGGACGAACCACTGAATTGCCGCATTGCAGAGATATTGTATTT
AAGTGCCTAGCTCGATACATAAACGGGTCTCTCTGGTTAGACCAGATCTGAGCCTGGGAGCTCTCTGGCT
AACTAGGGAACCCACTGCTTAAGCCTCAATAAAGCTTGCCTTGAGTGCTTCAAGTAGTGTGTGCCCGTCT
GTTGTGTGACTCTGGTAACTAGAGATCCCTCAGACCCTTTTAGTCAGTGTGGAAAATCTCTAGCAGTGGC
GCCCGAACAGGGACTTGAAAGCGAAAGGGAAACCAGAGGAGCTCTCTCGACGCAGGACTCGGCTTGCTGA
AGCGCGCACGGCAAGAGGCGAGGGGCGGCGACTGGTGAGTACGCCAAAAATTTTGACTAGCGGAGGCTAG
AAGGAGAGAGATGGGTGCGAGAGCGTCAGTATTAAGCGGGGGAGAATTAGATCGCGATGGGAAAAAATTC
GGTTAAGGCCAGGGGGAAAGAAAAAATATAAATTAAAACATATAGTATGGGCAAGCAGGGAGCTAGAACG
ATTCGCAGTTAATCCTGGCCTGTTAGAAACATCAGAAGGCTGTAGACAAATACTGGGACAGCTACAACCA
TCCCTTCAGACAGGATCAGAAGAACTTAGATCATTATATAATACAGTAGCAACCCTCTATTGTGTGCATC
AAAGGATAGAGATAAAAGACACCAAGGAAGCTTTAGACAAGATAGAGGAAGAGCAAAACAAAAGTAAGAC
CACCGCACAGCAAGCGGCCGCTGATCTTCAGACCTGGAGGAGGAGATATGAGGGACAATTGGAGAAGTGA
ATTATATAAATATAAAGTAGTAAAAATTGAACCATTAGGAGTAGCACCCACCAAGGCAAAGAGAAGAGTG
GTGCAGAGAGAAAAAAGAGCAGTGGGAATAGGAGCTTTGTTCCTTGGGTTCTTGGGAGCAGCAGGAAGCA
CTATGGGCGCAGCGTCAATGACGCTGACGGTACAGGCCAGACAATTATTGTCTGGTATAGTGCAGCAGCA
GAACAATTTGCTGAGGGCTATTGAGGCGCAACAGCATCTGTTGCAACTCACAGTCTGGGGCATCAAGCAG
CTCCAGGCAAGAATCCTGGCTGTGGAAAGATACCTAAAGGATCAACAGCTCCTGGGGATTTGGGGTTGCT
CTGGAAAACTCATTTGCACCACTGCTGTGCCTTGGAATGCTAGTTGGAGTAATAAATCTCTGGAACAGAT
TTGGAATCACACGACCTGGATGGAGTGGGACAGAGAAATTAACAATTACACAAGCTTAATACACTCCTTA
ATTGAAGAATCGCAAAACCAGCAAGAAAAGAATGAACAAGAATTATTGGAATTAGATAAATGGGCAAGTT
TGTGGAATTGGTTTAACATAACAAATTGGCTGTGGTATATAAAATTATTCATAATGATAGTAGGAGGCTT
GGTAGGTTTAAGAATAGTTTTTGCTGTACTTTCTATAGTGAATAGAGTTAGGCAGGGATATTCACCATTA
TCGTTTCAGACCCACCTCCCAACCCCGAGGGGACCCGACAGGCCCGAAGGAATAGAAGAAGAAGGTGGAG
AGAGAGACAGAGACAGATCCATTCGATTAGTGAACGGATCTCGACGGTATCGGTTAACTTTTAAAAGAAA
AGGGGGGATTGGGGGGTACAGTGCAGGGGAAAGAATAGTAGACATAATAGCAACAGACATACAAACTAAA
GAATTACAAAAACAAATTACAAAATTCAAAATTCTCGACATTGATTATTGACTAGAGCTTGCATGTCTAA
GCTAGACCCTTCAGATTAAAAATAACTGAGGTAAGGGCCTGGGTAGGGGAGGTGGTGTGAGACGCTCCTG
TCTCTCCTCTATCTGCCCATCGGCCCTTTGGGGAGGAGGAATGTGCCCAAGGACTAAAAAAAGGCCATGG
AGCCAGAGGGGCGAGGGCAACAGACCTTTCATGGGCAAACCTTGGGGCCCTGCTGTCTAGCATGCCCCAC
TACGGGTCTAGGCTGCCCATGTAAGGAGGCAAGGCCTGGGGACACCCGAGATGCCTGGTTATAATTAACC
CAGACATGTGGCTGCCCCCCCCCCCCAACACCTGCTGCCTCTAAAAATAACCCTGTCCCTGGTGGATCCC
CTGCATGCGAAGATCTTCGAACAAGGCTGTGGGGGACTGAGGGCAGGCTGTAACAGGCTTGGGGGCCAGG
GCTTATACGTGCCTGGGACTCCCAAAGTATTACTGTTCCATGTTCCCGGCGAAGGGCCAGCTGTCCCCCG
CCAGCTAGACTCAGCACTTAGTTTAGGAACCAGTGAGCAAGTCAGCCCTTGGGGCAGCCCATACAAGGCC
ATGGGGCTGGGCAAGCTGCACGCCTGGGTCCGGGGTGGGCACGGTGCCCGGGCAACGAGCTGAAAGCTCA
TCTGCTCTCAGGGGCCCCTCCCTGGGGACAGCCCCTCCTGGCTAGTCACACCCTGTAGGCTCCTCTATAT
AACCCAGGGGCACAGGGGCTGCCCTCATTCTACCACCACCTCCACAGCACAGACAGACACTCAGGAGCCA
GCCAGCCTCGACCGGTCGATCTCGCCACCATGGGTTCTCATCATCATCATCATCATGGTATGGCTAGCAT
GACTGGTGGACAGCAAATGGGTCGGGATCTGTACGACGATGACGATAAGGATCTCGCCACCATGGTCGAC
TCATCACGTCGTAAGTGGAATAAGACAGGTCACGCAGTCAGAGCTATAGGTCGGCTGAGCTCACTCGAGA
ACGTCTATATCAAGGCCGACAAGCAGAAGAACGGCATCAAGGCGAACTTCAAGATCCGCCACAACATCGA
GGACGGCGGCGTGCAGCTCGCCTACCACTACCAGCAGAACACCCCCATCGGCGACGGCCCCGTGCTGCTG
CCCGACAACCACTACCTGAGCGTGCAGTCCAAACTTTCGAAAGACCCCAACGAGAAGCGCGATCACATGG
TCCTGCTGGAGTTCGTGACCGCCGCCGGGATCACTCTCGGCATGGACGAGCTGTACAAGGGCGGTACCGG
AGGGAGCATGGTGAGCAAGGGCGAGGAGCTGTTCACCGGGGTGGTGCCCATCCTGGTCGAGCTGGACGGC
GACGTAAACGGCCACAAGTTCAGCGTGTCCGGCGAGGGTGAGGGCGATGCCACCTACGGCAAGCTGACCC
TGAAGTTCATCTGCACCACCGGCAAGCTGCCCGTGCCCTGGCCCACCCTCGTGACCACCCTGACCTACGG
CGTGCAGTGCTTCAGCCGCTACCCCGACCACATGAAGCAGCACGACTTCTTCAAGTCCGCCATGCCCGAA
GGCTACATCCAGGAGCGCACCATCTTCTTCAAGGACGACGGCAACTACAAGACCCGCGCCGAGGTGAAGT
TCGAGGGCGACACCCTGGTGAACCGCATCGAGCTGAAGGGCATCGACTTCAAGGAGGACGGCAACATCCT
GGGGCACAAGCTGGAGTACAACCTGCCGGACCAACTGACTGAAGAGCAGATCGCAGAATTTAAAGAGGAA
TTCTCCCTATTTGACAAGGACGGGGATGGGACAATAACAACCAAGGAGCTGGGGACGGTGATGCGGTCTC
TGGGGCAGAACCCCACAGAAGCAGAGCTGCAGGACATGATCAATGAAGTAGATGCCGACGGTGACGGCAC
AATCGACTTCCCTGAGTTCCTGACAATGATGGCAAGAAAAATGAAATACAGGGACACGGAAGAAGAAATT
AGAGAAGCGTTCGGTGTGTTTGATAAGGATGGCAATGGCTACATCAGTGCAGCAGAGCTTCGCCACGTGA
TGACAAACCTTGGAGAGAAGTTAACAGATGAAGAGGTTGATGAAATGATCAGGGAAGCAGACATCGATGG
GGATGGTCAGGTAAACTACGAAGAGTTTGTACAAATGATGACAGCGAAGTGAGCGTCGACAATCAACCTC
TGGATTACAAAATTTGTGAAAGATTGACTGGTATTCTTAACTATGTTGCTCCTTTTACGCTATGTGGATA
CGCTGCTTTAATGCCTTTGTATCATGCTATTGCTTCCCGTATGGCTTTCATTTTCTCCTCCTTGTATAAA
TCCTGGTTGCTGTCTCTTTATGAGGAGTTGTGGCCCGTTGTCAGGCAACGTGGCGTGGTGTGCACTGTGT
TTGCTGACGCAACCCCCACTGGTTGGGGCATTGCCACCACCTGTCAGCTCCTTTCCGGGACTTTCGCTTT
CCCCCTCCCTATTGCCACGGCGGAACTCATCGCCGCCTGCCTTGCCCGCTGCTGGACAGGGGCTCGGCTG
TTGGGCACTGACAATTCCGTGGTGTTGTCGGGGAAGCTGACGTCCTTTCCATGGCTGCTCGCCTGTGTTG
CCACCTGGATTCTGCGCGGGACGTCCTTCTGCTACGTCCCTTCGGCCCTCAATCCAGCGGACCTTCCTTC
CCGCGGCCTGCTGCCGGCTCTGCGGCCTCTTCCGCGTCTTCGCCTTCGCCCTCAGACGAGTCGGATCTCC
CTTTGGGCCGCCTCCCCGCCTGGAATTCGAGCTCGGTACCTTTAAGACCAATGACTTACAAGGCAGCTGT
AGATCTTAGCCACTTTTTAAAAGAAAAGGGGGGACTGGAAGGGCTAATTCACTCCCAACGAAGACAAGAT
CTGCTTTTTGCTTGTACTGGGTCTCTCTGGTTAGACCAGATCTGAGCCTGGGAGCTCTCTGGCTAACTAG
GGAACCCACTGCTTAAGCCTCAATAAAGCTTGCCTTGAGTGCTTCAAGTAGTGTGTGCCCGTCTGTTGTG
TGACTCTGGTAACTAGAGATCCCTCAGACCCTTTTAGTCAGTGTGGAAAATCTCTAGCAGTAGTAGTTCA
TGTCATCTTATTATTCAGTATTTATAACTTGCAAAGAAATGAATATCAGAGAGTGAGAGGAACTTGTTTA
TTGCAGCTTATAATGGTTACAAATAAAGCAATAGCATCACAAATTTCACAAATAAAGCATTTTTTTCACT
GCATTCTAGTTGTGGTTTGTCCAAACTCATCAATGTATCTTATCATGTCTGGCTCTAGCTATCCCGCCCC
TAACTCCGCCCATCCCGCCCCTAACTCCGCCCAGTTCCGCCCATTCTCCGCCCCATGGCTGACTAATTTT
TTTTATTTATGCAGAGGCCGAGGCCGCCTCGGCCTCTGAGCTATTCCAGAAGTAGTGAGGAGGCTTTTTT
GGAGGCCTAGGGACGTACCCAATTCGCCCTATAGTGAGTCGTATTACGCGCGCTCACTGGCCGTCGTTTT
ACAACGTCGTGACTGGGAAAACCCTGGCGTTACCCAACTTAATCGCCTTGCAGCACATCCCCCTTTCGCC
AGCTGGCGTAATAGCGAAGAGGCCCGCACCGATCGCCCTTCCCAACAGTTGCGCAGCCTGAATGGCGAAT
GGG
[124 nt withheld, positions 5604-5727]
C
[91 nt withheld, positions 5729-5819]
A
[49 nt withheld, positions 5821-5869]
CCTTTGACGTTGGAGTCCACGTTCTTT
[37 nt withheld, positions 5897-5933]
ACCCTATCTCGGTCTATTCTTTTGATTTATAAGGGATTTTGCCGATTTCGGCCTATTGGTTAAAAAATGA
GCTGATTTAACAAAAATTTAACGCGAATTTTAACAAAATATTAACGCTTACAATTTAGGTGGCACTTTTC
GGGGAAATGTGCGCGGAACCCCTATTTGTTTATTTTTCTAAATACATTCAAATATGTATCCGCTCATGAG
ACAATAACCCTGATAAATGCTTCAATAATATTGAAAAAGGAAGAGTATGAGTATTCAACATTTCCGTGTC
GCCCTTATTCCCTTTTTTGCGGCATTTTGCCTTCCTGTTTTTGCTCACCCAGAAACGCTGGTGAAAGTAA
AAGATGCTGAAGATCAGTTGGGTGCACGAGTGGGTTACATCGAACTGGATCTCAACAGCGGTAAGATCCT
TGAGAGTTTTCGCCCCGAAGAACGTTTTCCAATGATGAGCACTTTTAAAGTTCTGCTATGTGGCGCGGTA
TTATCCCGTATTGACGCCGGGCAAGAGCAACTCGGTCGCCGCATACACTATTCTCAGAATGACTTGGTTG
AGTACTCACCAGTCACAGAAAAGCATCTTACGGATGGCATGACAGTAAGAGAATTATGCAGTGCTGCCAT
AACCATGAGTGATAACACTGCGGCCAACTTACTTCTGACAACGATCGGAGGACCGAAGGAGCTAACCGCT
TTTTTGCACAACATGGGGGATCATGTAACTCGCCTTGATCGTTGGGAACCGGAGCTGAATGAAGCCATAC
CAAACGACGAGCGTGACACCACGATGCCTGTAGCAATGGCAACAACGTTGCGCAAACTATTAACTGGCGA
ACTACTTACTCTAGCTTCCCGGCAACAATTAATAGACTGGATGGAGGCGGATAAAGTTGCAGGACCACTT
CTGCGCTCGGCCCTTCCGGCTGGCTGGTTTATTGCTGATAAATCTGGAGCCGGTGAGCGTGGGTCTCGCG
GTATCATTGCAGCACTGGGGCCAGATGGTAAGCCCTCCCGTATCGTAGTTATCTACACGACGGGGAGTCA
GGCAACTATGGATGAACGAAATAGACAGATCGCTGAGATAGGTGCCTCACTGATTAAGCATTGGTAACTG
TCAGACCAAGTTTACTCATATATACTTTAGATTGATTTAAAACTTCATTTTTAATTTAAAAGGATCTAGG
TGAAGATCCTTTTTGATAATCTCATGACCAAAATCCCTTAACGTGAGTTTTCGTTCCACTGAGCGTCAGA
CCCCGTAGAAAAGATCAAAGGATCTTCTTGAGATCCTTTTTTTCTGCGCGTAATCTGCTGCTTGCAAACA
AAAAAACCACCGCTACCAGCGGTGGTTTGTTTGCCGGATCAAGAGCTACCAACTCTTTTTCCGAAGGTAA
CTGGCTTCAGCAGAGCGCAGATACCAAATACTGTTCTTCTAGTGTAGCCGTAGTTAGGCCACCACTTCAA
GAACTCTGTAGCACCGCCTACATACCTCGCTCTGCTAATCCTGTTACCAGTGGCTGCTGCCAGTGGCGAT
AAGTCGTGTCTTACCGGGTTGGACTCAAGACGATAGTTACCGGATAAGGCGCAGCGGTCGGGCTGAACGG
GGGGTTCGTGCACACAGCCCAGCTTGGAGCGAACGACCTACACCGAACTGAGATACCTACAGCGTGAGCT
ATGAGAAAGCGCCACGCTTCCCGAAGGGAGAAAGGCGGACAGGTATCCGGTAAGCGGCAGGGTCGGAACA
GGAGAGCGCACGAGGGAGCTTCCAGGGGGAAACGCCTGGTATCTTTATAGTCCTGTCGGGTTTCGCCACC
TCTGACTTGAGCGTCGATTTTTGTGATGCTCGTCAGGGGGGCGGAGCCTATGGAAAAACGCCAGCAACGC
GGCCTTTTTACGGTTCCTGGCCTTTTGCTGGCCTTTTGCTCACATGTTCTTTCCTGCGTTATCCCCTGAT
TCTGTGGATAACCGTATTACCGCCTTTGAGTGAGCTGATACCGCTCGCCGCAGCCGAACGACCGAGCGCA
GCGAGTCAGTGAGCGAGGAAGCGGAAGAGCGCCCAATACGCAAACCGCCTCTCCCCGCGCGTTGGCCGAT
TCATTAATGCAGCTGGCACGACAGGTTTCCCGACTGGAAAGCGGGCAGTGAGCGCAACGCAATTAATGTG
AGTTAGCTCACTCATTAGGCACCCCAGGCTTTACACTTTATGCTTCCGGCTCGTATGTTGTGTGGAATTG
TGAGCGGATAACAATTTCACACAGGAAACAGCTATGACCATGATTACGCCAAGCGCGCAATTAACCCTCA
CTAAAGGGAACAAAAGCTGGAGCTGCA
Features (pLannotate 1.2.2; 25 found; start..end, strand, type, name):
      8..234     +  promoter       RSV promoter: Rous sarcoma virus enhancer/promoter
    235..415     +  LTR            5' LTR (truncated): truncated 5' long terminal repeat (LTR) from HIV-1
    462..587     +  misc_feature   HIV-1 Ψ: packaging signal of human immunodeficiency virus type 1
    571..934     +  CDS            HIV-1 gag (fragment): gag protein from human immunodeficiency virus 1; gag
   1080..1313    +  misc_feature   RRE: The Rev response element (RRE) of HIV-1 allows for Rev-dependent mRNA export from the nucleus to the cytoplasm.
   1690..1790    +  CDS            Rev (fragment): human immunodeficiency virus 1 (HIV-1) Rev protein; rev; enhances nuclear export of unspliced and incompletely spliced viral mRNAs
   1809..1923    +  misc_feature   cPPT/CTS: central polypurine tract and central termination sequence of HIV-1
   1927..1945    +  enhancer       CMV enhancer (fragment): human cytomegalovirus immediate early enhancer
   2760..4112    +  CDS            GCaMP6f: improved fluorescent protein-based calcium sensor (Chen et al., 2013)
   4121..4709    +  misc_feature   WPRE: woodchuck hepatitis virus posttranscriptional regulatory element
   4726..4794    +  CDS            nef (fragment): NEF_HV1Z2 - Experimental evidence at protein level: Swiss-Prot protein existence level 1. Extracellular Nef protein targets CD4(+) T-lymphocytes for apoptosis by interacting with CXCR4 surface receptors. From Human immunodeficiency virus type 1 group M subtype D (isolate Z2/CDC-Z34) (HIV-1).
   4796..5029    +  LTR            3' LTR (ΔU3): self-inactivating 3' long terminal repeat (LTR) from HIV-1
   5101..5222    +  polyA_signal   SV40 poly(A) signal: SV40 polyadenylation signal
   5262..5397    +  rep_origin     SV40 ori: SV40 origin of replication
   5418..5436    -  promoter       T7 promoter: promoter for bacteriophage T7 RNA polymerase
   5444..5599    +  CDS            lacZα (fragment): LacZα fragment of β-galactosidase; lacZ fragment
   5604..6032    +  rep_origin     f1 ori (sequence partly withheld): f1 bacteriophage origin of replication; arrow indicates direction of (+) strand synthesis
   6085..6189    +  promoter       AmpR promoter: bla
   6190..7050    +  CDS            AmpR: β-lactamase; bla; confers resistance to ampicillin, carbenicillin, and related antibiotics
   7221..7809    +  rep_origin     ori: high-copy-number ColE1/pMB1/pBR322/pUC origin of replication
   7992..8084    +  CDS            lacI (fragment): lac repressor; lacI; The lac repressor binds to the lac operator to inhibit transcription in E. coli. This inhibition can be relieved by adding lactose or isopropyl-β-D-thiogalactopyranoside (IPTG).
   8097..8118    +  protein_bind   CAP binding site: CAP binding activates transcription in the presence of cAMP. E. coli catabolite activator protein
   8133..8163    +  promoter       lac promoter: promoter for the E. coli lac operon
   8171..8187    +  protein_bind   lac operator: The lac repressor binds to the lac operator to inhibit transcription in E. coli. This inhibition can be relieved by adding lactose or isopropyl-β-D-thiogalactopyranoside (IPTG). lac repressor encoded by lacI
   8232..8250    +  promoter       T3 promoter: promoter for bacteriophage T3 RNA polymerase
