[The description below was written by a language model from this plasmid's Addgene catalogue record and pLannotate feature annotations shown in this document.]
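Description:
pRRL-MHCK7-GCaMP6 is a third-generation, self-inactivating HIV-1-based lentiviral transfer vector built on the pRRL backbone, designed to express a genetically encoded calcium indicator specifically in muscle cells. It is propagated in E. coli through a high-copy ColE1/pUC-type origin with ampicillin selection (AmpR), and it also carries an f1 origin and an SV40 origin plus SV40 poly(A) signal outside the viral region. Genomic RNA for packaging is transcribed from an RSV promoter fused to a truncated 5' LTR, which makes production Tat-independent. The viral segment contains the Ψ packaging signal with a gag fragment, the Rev response element for Rev-dependent nuclear export, and the cPPT/CTS, which aids nuclear import of the pre-integration complex. The ΔU3 3' LTR inactivates LTR promoter activity after integration, so transgene expression depends on the internal promoter.

The payload is a synthetic 1,353 bp GCaMP6 coding sequence, which the feature annotation identifies as the fast variant GCaMP6f. According to the catalogue entry it carries N-terminal 6xHis, T7 and Xpress epitope tags. The entry gives MHCK7, a muscle-specific promoter, as the driver. This promoter is not annotated in the feature table, but an unannotated stretch lies between the cPPT/CTS and the GCaMP6f reading frame, where it would be expected. A WPRE follows the coding sequence to enhance transcript stability and expression. The sequenced record is 8,270 nt, slightly longer than the listed total of 8,257 bp. The vector is used to transduce muscle cells so that intracellular calcium transients can be imaged by fluorescence, and the associated publication concerns bioengineered human skeletal muscle bundles and their responses to drugs.
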