Addgene plasmid #65042: pRRL-MHCK7-GCaMP6
Purpose: Lentiviral vector expressing the calcium indicator GCaMP6 driven by the muscle-specific promoter MHCK7
Depositing lab: Nenad Bursac. Depositing organization: Duke University. Publication: Bioengineered human myobundles mimic clinical responses of skeletal muscle to drugs. Madden L, Juhas M, Kraus WE, Truskey GA, Bursac N. eLife. 2015 Jan 9;4:e04885. doi: 10.7554/eLife.04885. PubMed 25575180.
Backbone
  Vector backbone: pRRL
  Backbone size w/o insert (bp): 6904
  Total vector size (bp): 8257
  Vector type: Mammalian Expression, Lentiviral
Growth in bacteria
  Bacterial resistance: Ampicillin, 100 μg/mL
  Growth temperature: 37°C
  Growth strain: Stbl3
  Copy number: Unknown
Gene/Insert
  Gene/Insert name: GCaMP6
  Species: Synthetic
  Insert size (bp): 1353
  Promoter: MHCK7
  Tag / fusion protein: 6xHis (N terminal on insert); T7 tag (N terminal on insert); Xpress epitope (N terminal on insert)
  Cloning method: Unknown
  Sequencing primers: 5′ gcctcgaccggtcgatctcg; 3′ ttttgtaatccagaggttga
Terms and licenses: Academic/Nonprofit Terms; Industry Terms: Not Available to Industry
How to cite: pRRL-MHCK7-GCaMP6 was a gift from Nenad Bursac (Addgene plasmid # 65042 ; http://n2t.net/addgene:65042 ; RRID:Addgene_65042)
