>Addgene plasmid #65042 | pRRL-MHCK7-GCaMP6 | depositor partial sequence | sequence record 109969 | MHCK7
CTAGAAGCTGCATGTCTAAGCTAGACCCTTCAGATTAAAAATAACTGAGGTAAGGGCCTGGGTAGGGGAG
GTGGTGTGAGACGCTCCTGTCTCTCCTCTATCTGCCCATCGGCCCTTTGGGGAGGAGGAATGTGCCCAAG
GACTAAAAAAAGGCCATGGAGCCAGAGGGGCGAGGGCAACAGACCTTTCATGGGCAAACCTTGGGGCCCT
GCTGTCTAGCATGCCCCACTACGGGTCTAGGCTGCCCATGTAAGGAGGCAAGGCCTGGGGACACCCGAGA
TGCCTGGTTATAATTAACCCAGACATGTGGCTGCCCCCCCCCCCCCAACACCTGCTGCCTCTAAAAATAA
CCCTGTCCCTGGTGGATCCCCTGCATGCGAAGATCTTCGAACAAGGCTGTGGGGGACTGAGGGCAGGCTG
TAACAGGCTTGGGGGCCAGGGCTTATACGTGCCTGGGACTCCCAAAGTATTACTGTTCCATGTTCCCGGC
GAAGGGCCAGCTGTCCCCCGCCAGCTAGACTCAGCACTTAGTTTAGGAACCAGTGAGCAAGTCAGCCCTT
GGGGCAGCCCATACAAGGCCATGGGGCTGGGCAAGCTGCACGCCTGGGTCCGGGGTGGGCACGGTGCCCG
GGCAACGAGCTGAAAGCTCATCTGCTCTCAGGGGCCCCTCCCTGGGGACAGCCCCTCCTGGCTAGTCACA
CCCTGTAGGCTCCTCTATATAACCCAGGGGCACAGGGGCTGCCCTCATTCTACCACCACCTCCACAGCAC
