>Addgene plasmid #65042 | pRRL-MHCK7-GCaMP6 | depositor partial sequence | sequence record 109970 | GCaMP6
ATGGGTTCTCATCATCATCATCATCATGGTATGGCTAGCATGACTGGTGGACAGCAAATGGGTCGGGATC
TGTACGACGATGACGATAAGGATCTCGCCACCATGGTCGACTCATCACGTCGTAAGTGGAATAAGACAGG
TCACGCAGTCAGAGCTATAGGTCGGCTGAGCTCACTCGAGAACGTCTATATCAAGGCCGACAAGCAGAAG
AACGGCATCAAGGCGAACTTCAAGATCCGCCACAACATCGAGGACGGCGGCGTGCAGCTCGCCTACCACT
ACCAGCAGAACACCCCCATCGGCGACGGCCCCGTGCTGCTGCCCGACAACCACTACCTGAGCGTGCAGTC
CAAACTTTCGAAAGACCCCAACGAGAAGCGCGATCACATGGTCCTGCTGGAGTTCGTGACCGCCGCCGGG
ATCACTCTCGGCATGGACGAGCTGTACAAGGGCGGTACCGGAGGGAGCATGGTGAGCAAGGGCGAGGAGC
TGTTCACCGGGGTGGTGCCCATCCTGGTCGAGCTGGACGGCGACGTAAACGGCCACAAGTTCAGCGTGTC
CGGCGAGGGTGAGGGCGATGCCACCTACGGCAAGCTGACCCTGAAGTTCATCTGCACCACCGGCAAGCTG
CCCGTGCCCTGGCCCACCCTCGTGACCACCCTGACCTACGGCGTGCAGTGCTTCAGCCGCTACCCCGACC
ACATGAAGCAGCACGACTTCTTCAAGTCCGCCATGCCCGAAGGCTACATCCAGGAGCGCACCATCTTCTT
CAAGGACGACGGCAACTACAAGACCCGCGCCGAGGTGAAGTTCGAGGGCGACACCCTGGTGAACCGCATC
GAGCTGAAGGGCATCGACTTCAAGGAGGACGGCAACATCCTGGGGCACAAGCTGGAGTACAACCTGCCGG
ACCAACTGACTGAAGAGCAGATCGCAGAATTTAAAGAGGAATTCTCCCTATTTGACAAGGACGGGGATGG
GACAATAACAACCAAGGAGCTGGGGACGGTGATGCGGTCTCTGGGGCAGAACCCCACAGAAGCAGAGCTG
CAGGACATGATCAATGAAGTAGATGCCGACGGTGACGGCACAATCGACTTCCCTGAGTTCCTGACAATGA
TGGCAAGAAAAATGAAATACAGGGACACGGAAGAAGAAATTAGAGAAGCGTTCGGTGTGTTTGATAAGGA
TGGCAATGGCTACATCAGTGCAGCAGAGCTTCGCCACGTGATGACAAACCTTGGAGAGAAGTTAACAGAT
GAAGAGGTTGATGAAATGATCAGGGAAGCAGACATCGATGGGGATGGTCAGGTAAACTACGAAGAGTTTG
TACAAATGATGACAGCGAAGTGA
