>Addgene plasmid #65042 | pRRL-MHCK7-GCaMP6 | addgene partial sequence | sequence record 112689 | WPRE-R 5'-CATAGCGTAAAAGGAGCAACA-3'
GTCAATCTTTCACAAATTTTGTAATCCAGAGGTTGATTGTCGACGCTCACTTCGCTGTCATCATTTGTAC
AAACTCTTCGTAGTTTACCTGACCATCCCCATCGATGTCTGCTTCCCTGATCATTTCATCAACCTCTTCA
TCTGTTAACTTCTCTCCAAGGTTTGTCATCACGTGGCGAAGCTCTGCTGCACTGATGTAGCCATTGCCAT
CCTTATCAAACACACCGAACGCTTCTCTAATTTCTTCTTCCGTGTCCCTGTATTTCATTTTTCTTGCCAT
CATTGTCAGGAACTCAGGGAAGTCGATTGTGCCGTCACCGTCGGCATCTACTTCATTGATCATGTCCTGC
AGCTCTGCTTCTGTGGGGTTCTGCCCCAGAGACCGCATCACCGTCCCCAGCTCCTTGGTTGTTATTGTCC
CATCCCCGTCCTTGTCAAATAGGGAGAATTCCTCTTTAAATTCTGCGATCTGCTCTTCAGTCAGTTGGTC
CGGCAGGTTGTACTCCAGCTTGTGCCCCAGGATGTTGCCGTCCTCCTTGAAGTCGATGCCCTTCAGCTCG
ATGCGGTTCACCAGGGTGTCGCCCTCGAACTTCACCTCGGCGCGGGTCTTGTAGTTGCCGTCGTCCTTGA
AGAAGATGGTGCGCTCCTGGATGTAGCCTTCGGGCATGGCGGACTTGAAGAAGTCGTGCTGCTTCATGTG
GTCGGGGTAGCGGCTGAAGCACTGCACGCCGTAGGTCAGGGTGGTCACGAGGGTGGGCCAGGGCACGGGC
AGCTTGCCGGTGGTGCAGATGAACTTCAGGGTCAGCTTGCCGTAGGTGGCATCGCCCTCACCCTCGCCGG
ACACGCTGAACTTGTGGCCGTTTACGTCGCCGTCCAGCTCGACCAGGATGGGCACCACCCCGGTGAACAG
CTCCTCGCCCTTGCTCACCATGCTCCCTCCGGTAC
