>Addgene plasmid #65042 | pRRL-MHCK7-GCaMP6 | addgene partial sequence | sequence record 112734 | pRRL5primeMCS-F 5'-tgaacggatctcgacggtat-3'
AAAGGGGGGATTGGGGGGTACAGTGCAGGGGAAAGAATAGTAGACATAATAGCAACAGACATACAAACTA
AAGAATTACAAAAACAAATTACAAAATTCAAAATTCTCGACATTGATTATTGACTAGAGCTTGCATGTCT
AAGCTAGACCCTTCAGATTAAAAATAACTGAGGTAAGGGCCTGGGTAGGGGAGGTGGTGTGAGACGCTCC
TGTCTCTCCTCTATCTGCCCATCGGCCCTTTGGGGAGGAGGAATGTGCCCAAGGACTAAAAAAAGGCCAT
GGAGCCAGAGGGGCGAGGGCAACAGACCTTTCATGGGCAAACCTTGGGGCCCTGCTGTCTAGCATGCCCC
ACTACGGGTCTAGGCTGCCCATGTAAGGAGGCAAGGCCTGGGGACACCCGAGATGCCTGGTTATAATTAA
CCCAGACATGTGGCTGCCCCCCCCCCCCC
