>Addgene plasmid #65042 | pRRL-MHCK7-GCaMP6 | addgene partial sequence | sequence record 114703 | EXFP-R 5'-GTCTTGTAGTTGCCGTCGTC-3'
GCGCTCCTGGATGTAGCCTTCGGGCATGGCGGACTTGAAGAAGTCGTGCTGCTTCATGTGGTCGGGGTAG
CGGCTGAAGCACTGCACGCCGTAGGTCAGGGTGGTCACGAGGGTGGGCCAGGGCACGGGCAGCTTGCCGG
TGGTGCAGATGAACTTCAGGGTCAGCTTGCCGTAGGTGGCATCGCCCTCACCCTCGCCGGACACGCTGAA
CTTGTGGCCGTTTACGTCGCCGTCCAGCTCGACCAGGATGGGCACCACCCCGGTGAACAGCTCCTCGCCC
TTGCTCACCATGCTCCCTCCGGTACCGCCCTTGTACAGCTCGTCCATGCCGAGAGTGATCCCGGCGGCGG
TCACGAACTCCAGCAGGACCATGTGATCGCGCTTCTCGTTGGGGTCTTTCGAAAGTTTGGACTGCACGCT
CAGGTAGTGGTTGTCGGGCAGCAGCACGGGGCCGTCGCCGATGGGGGTGTTCTGCTGGTAGTGGTAGGCG
AGCTGCACGCCGCCGTCCTCGATGTTGTGGCGGATCTTGAAGTTCGCCTTGATGCCGTTCTTCTGCTTGT
CGGCCTTGATATAGACGTTCTCGAGTGAGCTCAGCCGACCTATAGCTCTGACTGCGTGACCTGTCTTATT
CCACTTACGACGTGATGAGTCGACCATGGTGGCGAGATCCTTATCGTCATCGTCGTACAGATCCCGACCC
ATTTGCTGTCCACCAGTCATGCTAGCCATACCATGATGATGATGATGATGAGAACCCATGGTGGCNAGAT
CGACCGGTCGAGGCTGGCTGGCTCCTGAGT
