>Addgene plasmid #65042 | pRRL-MHCK7-GCaMP6 | addgene partial sequence | sequence record 114705 | GFP2(b) 5'-CTTGATGCCGTTCTTCTGCTTGT-3'
GTTCTCGAGTGAGCTCAGCCGACCTATAGCTCTGACTGCGTGACCTGTCTTATTCCACTTACGACGTGAT
GAGTCGACCATGGTGGCGAGATCCTTATCGTCATCGTCGTACAGATCCCGACCCATTTGCTGTCCACCAG
TCATGCTAGCCATACCATGATGATGATGATGATGAGAACCCATGGTGGCGAGATCGACCGGTCGAGGCTG
GCTGGCTCCTGAGTGTCTGTCTGTGCTGTGGAGGTGGTGGTAGAATGAGGGCAGCCCCTGTGCCCCTGGG
TTATATAGAGGAGCCTACAGGGTGTGACTAGCCAGGAGGGGCTGTCCCCAGGGAGGGGCCCCTGAGAGCA
GATGAGCTTTCAGCTCGTTGCCCGGGCACCGTGCCCACCCCGGACCCAGGCGTGCAGCTTGCCCAGCCCC
ATGGCCTTGTATGGGCTGCCCCAAGGGCTGACTTGCTCACTGGTTCCTAAACTAAGTGCTGAGTCTAGCT
GGCGGGGGACAGCTGGCCCTTCGCCGGGAACATGGAACAGTAATACTTTGGGAGTCCCAGGCACGTATAA
GCCCTGGCCCCCAAGCCTGTTACAGCCTGCCCTCAGTCCCCCACAGCCTTGTTCGAAGATCTTCGCATGC
AGGGGATCCACCAGGGACAGGGTTATTTTTAGAGGCAGCAGGTGTTGGGGGGGGGGGGGC
